>Addgene plasmid #245330 | pRDA_908 | addgene full sequence | sequence record 488046 | Addgene NGS Result
GTCGACGGATCGGGAGATCTCCCGATCCCCTATGGTGCACTCTCAGTACAATCTGCTCTGATGCCGCATA
GTTAAGCCAGTATCTGCTCCCTGCTTGTGTGTTGGAGGTCGCTGAGTAGTGCGCGAGCAAAATTTAAGCT
ACAACAAGGCAAGGCTTGACCGACAATTGCATGAAGAATCTGCTTAGGGTTAGGCGTTTTGCGCTGCTTC
GCGATGTACGGGCCAGATATACGCGTTGACATTGATTATTGACTAGTTATTAATAGTAATCAATTACGGG
GTCATTAGTTCATAGCCCATATATGGAGTTCCGCGTTACATAACTTACGGTAAATGGCCCGCCTGGCTGA
CCGCCCAACGACCCCCGCCCATTGACGTCAATAATGACGTATGTTCCCATAGTAACGCCAATAGGGACTT
TCCATTGACGTCAATGGGTGGAGTATTTACGGTAAACTGCCCACTTGGCAGTACATCAAGTGTATCATAT
GCCAAGTACGCCCCCTATTGACGTCAATGACGGTAAATGGCCCGCCTGGCATTATGCCCAGTACATGACC
TTATGGGACTTTCCTACTTGGCAGTACATCTACGTATTAGTCATCGCTATTACCATGGTGATGCGGTTTT
GGCAGTACATCAATGGGCGTGGATAGCGGTTTGACTCACGGGGATTTCCAAGTCTCCACCCCATTGACGT
CAATGGGAGTTTGTTTTGGCACCAAAATCAACGGGACTTTCCAAAATGTCGTAACAACTCCGCCCCATTG
ACGCAAATGGGCGGTAGGCGTGTACGGTGGGAGGTCTATATAAGCAGCGCGTTTTGCCTGTACTGGGTCT
CTCTGGTTAGACCAGATCTGAGCCTGGGAGCTCTCTGGCTAACTAGGGAACCCACTGCTTAAGCCTCAAT
AAAGCTTGCCTTGAGTGCTTCAAGTAGTGTGTGCCCGTCTGTTGTGTGACTCTGGTAACTAGAGATCCCT
CAGACCCTTTTAGTCAGTGTGGAAAATCTCTAGCAGTGGCGCCCGAACAGGGACTTGAAAGCGAAAGGGA
AACCAGAGGAGCTCTCTCGACGCAGGACTCGGCTTGCTGAAGCGCGCACGGCAAGAGGCGAGGGGCGGCG
ACTGGTGAGTACGCCAAAAATTTTGACTAGCGGAGGCTAGAAGGAGAGAGATGGGTGCGAGAGCGTCAGT
ATTAAGCGGGGGAGAATTAGATCGCGATGGGAAAAAATTCGGTTAAGGCCAGGGGGAAAGAAAAAATATA
AATTAAAACATATAGTATGGGCAAGCAGGGAGCTAGAACGATTCGCAGTTAATCCTGGCCTGTTAGAAAC
ATCAGAAGGCTGTAGACAAATACTGGGACAGCTACAACCATCCCTTCAGACAGGATCAGAAGAACTTAGA
TCATTATATAATACAGTAGCAACCCTCTATTGTGTGCATCAAAGGATAGAGATAAAAGACACCAAGGAAG
CTTTAGACAAGATAGAGGAAGAGCAAAACAAAAGTAAGACCACCGCACAGCAAGCGGCCGCTGATCTTCA
GACCTGGAGGAGGAGATATGAGGGACAATTGGAGAAGTGAATTATATAAATATAAAGTAGTAAAAATTGA
ACCATTAGGAGTAGCACCCACCAAGGCAAAGAGAAGAGTGGTGCAGAGAGAAAAAAGAGCAGTGGGAATA
GGAGCTTTGTTCCTTGGGTTCTTGGGAGCAGCAGGAAGCACTATGGGCGCAGCGTCAATGACGCTGACGG
TACAGGCCAGACAATTATTGTCTGGTATAGTGCAGCAGCAGAACAATTTGCTGAGGGCTATTGAGGCGCA
ACAGCATCTGTTGCAACTCACAGTCTGGGGCATCAAGCAGCTCCAGGCAAGAATCCTGGCTGTGGAAAGA
TACCTAAAGGATCAACAGCTCCTGGGGATTTGGGGTTGCTCTGGAAAACTCATTTGCACCACTGCTGTGC
CTTGGAATGCTAGTTGGAGTAATAAATCTCTGGAACAGATTTGGAATCACACGACCTGGATGGAGTGGGA
CAGAGAAATTAACAATTACACAAGCTTAATACACTCCTTAATTGAAGAATCGCAAAACCAGCAAGAAAAG
AATGAACAAGAATTATTGGAATTAGATAAATGGGCAAGTTTGTGGAATTGGTTTAACATAACAAATTGGC
TGTGGTATATAAAATTATTCATAATGATAGTAGGAGGCTTGGTAGGTTTAAGAATAGTTTTTGCTGTACT
TTCTATAGTGAATAGAGTTAGGCAGGGATATTCACCATTATCGTTTCAGACCCACCTCCCAACCCCGAGG
GGACCCGACAGGCCCGAAGGAATAGAAGAAGAAGGTGGAGAGAGAGACAGAGACAGATCCATTCGATTAG
TGAACGGATCGGCACTGCGTGCGCCAATTCTGCAGACAAATGGCAGTATTCATCCACAATTTTAAAAGAA
AAGGGGGGATTGGGGGGTACAGTGCAGGGGAAAGAATAGTAGACATAATAGCAACAGACATACAAACTAA
AGAATTACAAAAACAAATTACAAAAATTCAAAATTTTCGGGTTTATTACAGGGACAGCAGAGATCCAGTT
TGGTTAATTAAGGTACCGGGCAGAGAGGGCCTATTTCCCATGATTCCTTCATATTTGCATATACGATACA
AGGCTGTTAGAGAGATAATTAGAATTAATTTGACTGTAAACACAAAGATATTAGTACAAAATACGTGACG
TAGAAAGTAATAATTTCTTGGGTAGTTTGCAGTTTTAAAATTATGTTTTAAAATGGACTATCATATGCTT
ACCGTAACTTGAAAGTATTTCGATTTCTTGGCTTTATATATCTTGTGGAAAGGACGAAACACCGGTAATT
TCTACTCTTGTAGATACCGAAGGTCAGGAAAGTCCAACTAATTTCTACTGTCGTAGATTTGCACTTTCCT
GCTGGCTTCCATAATTTCTACTATCGTAGATACTTTGACATGTTCCCTGAGAGCAAATTTCTACTCTAGT
AGATGCTAAGAGGGAGCAGGGTCCCCGTTTTTTGAATTCGCTAGCAAGCTTGGCGTAACTAGATCTTGAG
ACAAATGGCAGTATTCATCCACAAAGGTCTTGAAAGGAGTGGGAATTGGACACGGGCAGAGCGCACATCG
CCCACAGTCCCCGAGAAGTTGGGGGGAGGGGTCGGCAATTGAACGGGTGCCTAGAGAAGGTGGCGCGGGG
TAAACTGGGAAAGTGATGTCGTGTACTGGCTCCGCCTTTTTCCCGAGGGTGGGGGAGAACCGTATATAAG
TGCAGTAGTCGCCGTGAACGTTCTTTTTCGCAACGGGTTTGCCGCCAGAACACAGAGGAGCCACCATGGC
CAAACGGACAGCCGACGGAAGCGAGTTCGAGTCACCAAAGAAGAAGCGGAAAGTCGGCAGCGAAGTGCAG
CTGCAGGAGAGCGGCGGCGGCCTCGTGCAACCTGGAGGAAGCCTGCGCCTGAGCTGCACAGCCAGCGGCG
TGACCATCAGCGCCCTGAACGCCATGGCCATGGGCTGGTATAGACAGGCCCCTGGCGAGCGGCGGGTGAT
GGTGGCCGCTGTGTCCGAGAGAGGCAATGCTATGTACCGGGAAAGCGTGCAGGGCAGATTCACCGTGACC
AGAGATTTTACCAACAAGATGGTCTCCCTGCAGATGGACAACCTGAAGCCCGAGGACACCGCCGTGTACT
ACTGTCACGTTCTGGAAGATAGAGTGGACAGCTTCCACGACTACTGGGGCCAGGGCACACAGGTGACAGT
GAGCAGCGGGTCCCCTTCAGGGCAGATCAGCAACCAGGCCCTGGCTCTGGCCCCTAGCTCCGCTCCAGTG
CTGGCCCAGACTATGGTGCCCTCTAGTGCTATGGTGCCTCTGGCCCAGCCACCTGCTCCAGCCCCTGTGC
TGACCCCAGGACCACCCCAGTCACTGAGCGCTCCAGTGCCCAAGTCTACACAGGCCGGCGAGGGGACTCT
GAGTGAAGCTCTGCTGCACCTGCAGTTCGACGCTGATGAGGACCTGGGAGCTCTGCTGGGGAACAGCACC
GATCCCGGAGTGTTCACAGATCTGGCCTCCGTGGACAACTCTGAGTTTCAGCAGCTGCTGAATCAGGGCG
TGTCCATGTCTCATAGTACAGCCGAACCAATGCTGATGGAGTACCCCGAAGCCATTACCCGGCTGGTGAC
CGGCAGCCAGCGGCCCCCCGACCCCGCTCCAACTCCCCTGGGAACCAGCGGCCTGCCTAATGGGCTGTCC
GGAGATGAGGACTTCTCAAGCATCGCTGATATGGACTTTAGTGCCCTGCTGTCACAGATTTCCTCTGGCA
CCAGCAAAAGGCCGGCGGCCACGAAAAAGGCCGGCCAGGCAAAAAAGAAAAAGGGAAGCGCAACAAACTT
CTCTCTGCTGAAACAAGCCGGAGATGTCGAAGAGAATCCTGGACCGACCGAGTACAAGCCCACGGTGCGC
CTCGCCACCCGCGACGACGTCCCCAGGGCCGTACGCACCCTCGCCGCCGCGTTCGCCGACTACCCCGCCA
CGCGCCACACCGTCGATCCGGACCGCCACATCGAGCGGGTCACCGAGCTGCAAGAACTCTTCCTCACGCG
CGTCGGGCTCGACATCGGCAAGGTGTGGGTCGCGGACGACGGCGCCGCGGTGGCGGTCTGGACCACGCCG
GAGAGCGTCGAAGCGGGGGCGGTGTTCGCCGAGATCGGCCCGCGCATGGCCGAGTTGAGCGGTTCCCGGC
TGGCCGCGCAGCAACAGATGGAAGGCCTCCTGGCGCCGCACCGGCCCAAGGAGCCCGCGTGGTTCCTGGC
CACCGTCGGAGTCTCGCCCGACCACCAGGGCAAGGGTCTGGGCAGCGCCGTCGTGCTCCCCGGAGTGGAG
GCGGCCGAGCGCGCCGGGGTGCCCGCCTTCCTGGAGACCTCCGCGCCCCGCAACCTCCCCTTCTACGAGC
GGCTCGGCTTCACCGTCACCGCCGACGTCGAGGTGCCCGAAGGACCGCGCACCTGGTGCATGACCCGCAA
GCCCGGTGCCGGATCCTGATAAATTCGAAAATCAACCTCTGGATTACAAAATTTGTGAAAGATTGACTGG
TATTCTTAACTATGTTGCTCCTTTTACGCTATGTGGATACGCTGCTTTAATGCCTTTGTATCATGCTATT
GCTTCCCGTATGGCTTTCATTTTCTCCTCCTTGTATAAATCCTGGTTGCTGTCTCTTTATGAGGAGTTGT
GGCCCGTTGTCAGGCAACGTGGCGTGGTGTGCACTGTGTTTGCTGACGCAACCCCCACTGGTTGGGGCAT
TGCCACCACCTGTCAGCTCCTTTCCGGGACTTTCGCTTTCCCCCTCCCTATTGCCACGGCGGAACTCATC
GCCGCCTGCCTTGCCCGCTGCTGGACAGGGGCTCGGCTGTTGGGCACTGACAATTCCGTGGTGTTGTCGG
GGAAATCATCGTCCTTTCCTTGGCTGCTCGCCTGTGTTGCCACCTGGATTCTGCGCGGGACGTCCTTCTG
CTACGTCCCTTCGGCCCTCAATCCAGCGGACCTTCCTTCCCGCGGCCTGCTGCCGGCTCTGCGGCCTCTT
CCGCGTCCTCGCCTTCGCCCTCAGACGAGTCGGATCTCCCTTTGGGCCGCCTCCCCGCGTCGACTTTAAG
ACCAATGACTTACAAGGCAGCTGTAGATCTTAGCCACTTTTTAAAAGAAAAGGGGGGACTGGAAGGGCTA
ATTCACTCCCAACGAAGATAAGATCTGCTTTTTGCTTGTACTGGGTCTCTCTGGTTAGACCAGATCTGAG
CCTGGGAGCTCTCTGGCTAACTAGGGAACCCACTGCTTAAGCCTCAATAAAGCTTGCCTTGAGTGCTTCA
AGTAGTGTGTGCCCGTCTGTTGTGTGACTCTGGTAACTAGAGATCCCTCAGACCCTTTTAGTCAGTGTGG
AAAATCTCTAGCAGGGCCCGTTTAAACCCGCTGATCAGCCTCGACTGTGCCTTCTAGTTGCCAGCCATCT
GTTGTTTGCCCCTCCCCCGTGCCTTCCTTGACCCTGGAAGGTGCCACTCCCACTGTCCTTTCCTAATAAA
ATGAGGAAATTGCATCGCATTGTCTGAGTAGGTGTCATTCTATTCTGGGGGGTGGGGTGGGGCAGGACAG
CAAGGGGGAGGATTGGGAAGATAATAGCAGGCATGCTGGGGATGCGGTGGGCTCTATGGCTTCTGAGGCG
GAAAGAACCAGCTGGGGCTCTAGGGGGTATCCCC
[124 nt withheld, positions 6265-6388]
C
[91 nt withheld, positions 6390-6480]
A
[49 nt withheld, positions 6482-6530]
CCTTTGACGTTGGAGTCCACGTTCTTT
[37 nt withheld, positions 6558-6594]
ACCCTATCTCGGTCTATTCTTTTGATTTATAAGGGATTTTGCCGATTTCGGCCTATTGGTTAAAAAATGA
GCTGATTTAACAAAAATTTAACGCGAATTAATTCTGTGGAATGTGTGTCAGTTAGGGTGTGGAAAGTCCC
CAGGCTCCCCAGCAGGCAGAAGTATGCAAAGCATGCATCTCAATTAGTCAGCAACCAGGTGTGGAAAGTC
CCCAGGCTCCCCAGCAGGCAGAAGTATGCAAAGCATGCATCTCAATTAGTCAGCAACCATAGTCCCGCCC
CTAACTCCGCCCATCCCGCCCCTAACTCCGCCCAGTTCCGCCCATTCTCCGCCCCATGGCTGACTAATTT
TTTTTATTTATGCAGAGGCCGAGGCCGCCTCTGCCTCTGAGCTATTCCAGAAGTAGTGAGGAGGCTTTTT
TGGAGGCCTAGGCTTTTGCAAAAAGCTCCCGGGAGCTTGTATATCCATTTTCGGATCTGATCAGCACGTG
TTGACAATTAATCATCGGCATAGTATATCGGCATAGTATAATACGACAAGGTGAGGAACTAAACCATGGC
CAAGTTGACCAGTGCCGTTCCGGTGCTCACCGCGCGCGACGTCGCCGGAGCGGTCGAGTTCTGGACCGAC
CGGCTCGGGTTCTCCCGGGACTTCGTGGAGGACGACTTCGCCGGTGTGGTCCGGGACGACGTGACCCTGT
TCATCAGCGCGGTCCAGGACCAGGTGGTGCCGGACAACACCCTGGCCTGGGTGTGGGTGCGCGGCCTGGA
CGAGCTGTACGCCGAGTGGTCGGAGGTCGTGTCCACGAACTTCCGGGACGCCTCCGGGCCGGCCATGACC
GAGATCGGCGAGCAGCCGTGGGGGCGGGAGTTCGCCCTGCGCGACCCGGCCGGCAACTGCGTGCACTTCG
TGGCCGAGGAGCAGGACTGACACGTGCTACGAGATTTCGATTCCACCGCCGCCTTCTATGAAAGGTTGGG
CTTCGGAATCGTTTTCCGGGACGCCGGCTGGATGATCCTCCAGCGCGGGGATCTCATGCTGGAGTTCTTC
GCCCACCCCAACTTGTTTATTGCAGCTTATAATGGTTACAAATAAAGCAATAGCATCACAAATTTCACAA
ATAAAGCATTTTTTTCACTGCATTCTAGTTGTGGTTTGTCCAAACTCATCAATGTATCTTATCATGTCTG
TATACCGTCGACCTCTAGCTAGAGCTTGGCGTAATCATGGTCATAGCTGTTTCCTGTGTGAAATTGTTAT
CCGCTCACAATTCCACACAACATACGAGCCGGAAGCATAAAGTGTAAAGCCTGGGGTGCCTAATGAGTGA
GCTAACTCACATTAATTGCGTTGCGCTCACTGCCCGCTTTCCAGTCGGGAAACCTGTCGTGCCAGCTGCA
TTAATGAATCGGCCAACGCGCGGGGAGAGGCGGTTTGCGTATTGGGCGCTCTTCCGCTTCCTCGCTCACT
GACTCGCTGCGCTCGGTCGTTCGGCTGCGGCGAGCGGTATCAGCTCACTCAAAGGCGGTAATACGGTTAT
CCACAGAATCAGGGGATAACGCAGGAAAGAACATGTGAGCAAAAGGCCAGCAAAAGGCCAGGAACCGTAA
AAAGGCCGCGTTGCTGGCGTTTTTCCATAGGCTCCGCCCCCCTGACGAGCATCACAAAAATCGACGCTCA
AGTCAGAGGTGGCGAAACCCGACAGGACTATAAAGATACCAGGCGTTTCCCCCTGGAAGCTCCCTCGTGC
GCTCTCCTGTTCCGACCCTGCCGCTTACCGGATACCTGTCCGCCTTTCTCCCTTCGGGAAGCGTGGCGCT
TTCTCATAGCTCACGCTGTAGGTATCTCAGTTCGGTGTAGGTCGTTCGCTCCAAGCTGGGCTGTGTGCAC
GAACCCCCCGTTCAGCCCGACCGCTGCGCCTTATCCGGTAACTATCGTCTTGAGTCCAACCCGGTAAGAC
ACGACTTATCGCCACTGGCAGCAGCCACTGGTAACAGGATTAGCAGAGCGAGGTATGTAGGCGGTGCTAC
AGAGTTCTTGAAGTGGTGGCCTAACTACGGCTACACTAGAAGAACAGTATTTGGTATCTGCGCTCTGCTG
AAGCCAGTTACCTTCGGAAAAAGAGTTGGTAGCTCTTGATCCGGCAAACAAACCACCGCTGGTAGCGGTG
GTTTTTTTGTTTGCAAGCAGCAGATTACGCGCAGAAAAAAAGGATCTCAAGAAGATCCTTTGATCTTTTC
TACGGGGTCTGACGCTCAGTGGAACGAAAACTCACGTTAAGGGATTTTGGTCATGAGATTATCAAAAAGG
ATCTTCACCTAGATCCTTTTAAATTAAAAATGAAGTTTTAAATCAATCTAAAGTATATATGAGTAAACTT
GGTCTGACAGTTACCAATGCTTAATCAGTGAGGCACCTATCTCAGCGATCTGTCTATTTCGTTCATCCAT
AGTTGCCTGACTCCCCGTCGTGTAGATAACTACGATACGGGAGGGCTTACCATCTGGCCCCAGTGCTGCA
ATGATACCGCGAGACCCACGCTCACCGGCTCCAGATTTATCAGCAATAAACCAGCCAGCCGGAAGGGCCG
AGCGCAGAAGTGGTCCTGCAACTTTATCCGCCTCCATCCAGTCTATTAATTGTTGCCGGGAAGCTAGAGT
AAGTAGTTCGCCAGTTAATAGTTTGCGCAACGTTGTTGCCATTGCTACAGGCATCGTGGTGTCACGCTCG
TCGTTTGGTATGGCTTCATTCAGCTCCGGTTCCCAACGATCAAGGCGAGTTACATGATCCCCCATGTTGT
GCAAAAAAGCGGTTAGCTCCTTCGGTCCTCCGATCGTTGTCAGAAGTAAGTTGGCCGCAGTGTTATCACT
CATGGTTATGGCAGCACTGCATAATTCTCTTACTGTCATGCCATCCGTAAGATGCTTTTCTGTGACTGGT
GAGTACTCAACCAAGTCATTCTGAGAATAGTGTATGCGGCGACCGAGTTGCTCTTGCCCGGCGTCAATAC
GGGATAATACCGCGCCACATAGCAGAACTTTAAAAGTGCTCATCATTGGAAAACGTTCTTCGGGGCGAAA
ACTCTCAAGGATCTTACCGCTGTTGAGATCCAGTTCGATGTAACCCACTCGTGCACCCAACTGATCTTCA
GCATCTTTTACTTTCACCAGCGTTTCTGGGTGAGCAAAAACAGGAAGGCAAAATGCCGCAAAAAAGGGAA
TAAGGGCGACACGGAAATGTTGAATACTCATACTCTTCCTTTTTCAATATTATTGAAGCATTTATCAGGG
TTATTGTCTCATGAGCGGATACATATTTGAATGTATTTAGAAAAATAAACAAATAGGGGTTCCGCGCACA
TTTCCCCGAAAAGTGCCACCTGAC
Features (pLannotate 1.2.2; 34 found; start..end, strand, type, name):
     31..83      -  misc_feature   bom (fragment): basis of mobility region from pBR322
    238..617     +  enhancer       CMV enhancer: human cytomegalovirus immediate early enhancer
    618..817     +  promoter       CMV promoter: human cytomegalovirus (CMV) immediate early promoter
    835..1015    +  LTR            5' LTR (truncated): truncated 5' long terminal repeat (LTR) from HIV-1
   1062..1187    +  misc_feature   HIV-1 Ψ: packaging signal of human immunodeficiency virus type 1
   1171..1534    +  CDS            HIV-1 gag (fragment): gag protein from human immunodeficiency virus 1; gag
   1680..1913    +  misc_feature   RRE: The Rev response element (RRE) of HIV-1 allows for Rev-dependent mRNA export from the nucleus to the cytoplasm.
   2290..2390    +  CDS            Rev (fragment): human immunodeficiency virus 1 (HIV-1) Rev protein; rev; enhances nuclear export of unspliced and incompletely spliced viral mRNAs
   2440..2557    +  misc_feature   cPPT/CTS: central polypurine tract and central termination sequence of HIV-1
   2615..2855    +  promoter       U6 promoter: RNA polymerase III promoter for human U6 snRNA
   3105..3121    +  CDS            small t antigen (fragment): SV40 (simian virus 40) small t antigen
   3134..3345    +  promoter       EF-1α core promoter: core promoter for human elongation factor EF-1α
   3422..3787    +  CDS            HVM20_MOUSE: Experimental evidence at protein level: Swiss-Prot protein existence level 1. From Mus musculus (Mouse).
   3794..4336    +  CDS            Rela (fragment): TF65_MOUSE - Also known as Nfkb3. Experimental evidence at protein level: Swiss-Prot protein existence level 1. NF-kappa-B is a pleiotropic transcription factor present in almost all cell types and is the endpoint of a series of signal transduction events that are initiated by a vast array of stimuli related to many biological processes such as inflammation, immunity, differentiation, cell growth, tumorigenesis and apoptosis. NF-kappa-B is a homo- or heterodimeric complex formed by the Rel-like domain- containing proteins RELA/p65, RELB, NFKB1/p105, NFKB1/p50, REL and NFKB2/p52. The heterodime
   4346..4393    +  CDS            nucleoplasmin NLS: bipartite nuclear localization signal from nucleoplasmin
   4456..5050    +  CDS            PuroR (fragment): puromycin N-acetyltransferase; pac from Streptomyces; confers resistance to puromycin
   5070..5658    +  misc_feature   WPRE: woodchuck hepatitis virus posttranscriptional regulatory element
   5654..5797    +  CDS            nef (fragment): NEF_HV1LA - Experimental evidence at protein level: Swiss-Prot protein existence level 1. Extracellular Nef protein targets CD4(+) T-lymphocytes for apoptosis by interacting with CXCR4 surface receptors. From Human immunodeficiency virus type 1 group M subtype B (isolate Lai) (HIV-1).
   5783..5963    +  LTR            5' LTR (truncated): truncated 5' long terminal repeat (LTR) from HIV-1
   5995..6106    +  polyA_signal   bGH poly(A) signal: bovine growth hormone polyadenylation signal
   6223..6244    +  promoter       SV40 promoter (fragment): SV40 enhancer and early promoter
   6265..6693    +  rep_origin     f1 ori (sequence partly withheld): f1 bacteriophage origin of replication; arrow indicates direction of (+) strand synthesis
   6707..7036    +  promoter       SV40 promoter: SV40 enhancer and early promoter
   7084..7131    +  promoter       EM7 promoter: synthetic bacterial promoter&nbsp
   7150..7524    +  CDS            BleoR: antibiotic-binding protein; Sh ble from Streptoalloteichus hindustanus; confers resistance to bleomycin, phleomycin, and Zeocin™
   7534..7659    +  CDS            ble (fragment): BLE_KLEPN - Experimental evidence at protein level: Swiss-Prot protein existence level 1. Binding protein with a strong affinity to the bleomycin family of antibiotics. Binds to CL990; an antimitotic-antibiotic compound. From Klebsiella pneumoniae.
   7654..7775    +  polyA_signal   SV40 poly(A) signal: SV40 polyadenylation signal
   7848..7864    -  protein_bind   lac operator: The lac repressor binds to the lac operator to inhibit transcription in E. coli. This inhibition can be relieved by adding lactose or isopropyl-β-D-thiogalactopyranoside (IPTG). lac repressor encoded by lacI
   7872..7902    -  promoter       lac promoter: promoter for the E. coli lac operon
   7917..7938    -  protein_bind   CAP binding site: CAP binding activates transcription in the presence of cAMP. E. coli catabolite activator protein
   7951..8043    -  CDS            lacI (fragment): lac repressor; lacI; The lac repressor binds to the lac operator to inhibit transcription in E. coli. This inhibition can be relieved by adding lactose or isopropyl-β-D-thiogalactopyranoside (IPTG).
   8226..8814    -  rep_origin     ori: high-copy-number ColE1/pMB1/pBR322/pUC origin of replication
   8985..9845    -  CDS            AmpR: β-lactamase; bla; confers resistance to ampicillin, carbenicillin, and related antibiotics
   9846..9950    -  promoter       AmpR promoter: bla
