[The description below was written by a language model from this plasmid's Addgene catalogue record and pLannotate feature annotations shown in this document.]
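Description:
pRDA_908 is a third-generation-style lentiviral transfer plasmid built on the pRDA_722 backbone that serves as a positive control guide construct for Cas12a-based CRISPR activation (CRISPRa). It is maintained in E. coli through a high-copy ColE1/pUC-type origin with ampicillin selection (AmpR), and also carries an f1 origin. The viral portion consists of a CMV enhancer/promoter driving a truncated HIV-1 5' LTR, the Ψ packaging signal with a gag fragment, the RRE for Rev-dependent export, the cPPT/CTS, a WPRE, and a truncated 3' LTR followed by a bGH polyadenylation signal. Outside the LTRs, an SV40/EM7 promoter–BleoR cassette with an SV40 poly(A) signal is present as a backbone element.

The payload has two parts. A human U6 Pol III promoter drives the guide insert, installed by Golden Gate cloning and described as targeting four genes: CD274 (PD-L1), ADGRE5, CD4 and DPP4. This is consistent with a Cas12a array, since Cas12a can process several guides from one transcript, although the guide sequences are not specified in the record and the array itself is not annotated. Downstream, an EF-1α core promoter drives an open reading frame in which the annotation tool detects a segment resembling a mouse immunoglobulin heavy-chain variable region, a fragment of the RelA/p65 transcription factor, a nucleoplasmin NLS and puromycin N-acetyltransferase. This pattern suggests an antibody-like binding domain fused to a p65 activation domain and coexpressed with the puromycin marker, but the record does not state its identity, its linkage or how it is recruited. No Cas12a coding sequence is annotated, so the nuclease must presumably be supplied separately. Three of the targets are familiar cell-surface proteins, so activation could plausibly be measured by antibody staining in transduced, puromycin-selected cells.
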