Addgene plasmid #245330: pRDA_908
Purpose: Cas12a CRISPRa positive control guide; targets CD274, ADGRE5, CD4, DPP4
Depositing lab: John Doench & David Root. Depositing organization: Broad Institute.
Backbone
  Vector backbone: pRDA_722
  Vector type: Lentiviral
Growth in bacteria
  Bacterial resistance: Ampicillin, 100 μg/mL
  Growth temperature: 37°C
  Growth strain: NEB Stable
  Copy number: High Copy
Gene/Insert
  Gene/Insert name: sgRNA CD274, ADGRE5, CD4, DPP4
  gRNA/shRNA sequence: Unspecified
  Species: Synthetic
  Mutation: None
  Entrez Gene: CD274 (a.k.a. ADMIO5, B7-H, B7H1, PD-L1, PDCD1L1, PDCD1LG1, PDL1, hPD-L1)
  Cloning method: Golden Gate
Terms and licenses: Academic/Nonprofit Terms; Industry Terms: Not Available to Industry
How to cite: pRDA_908 was a gift from John Doench & David Root (Addgene plasmid # 245330 ; http://n2t.net/addgene:245330 ; RRID:Addgene_245330)
